Addgene plasmid #51723: SUMO-KTag
Purpose: Plasmid for recombinant expression in bacteria of SUMO domain fused to KTag, permitting covalent linkage to SpyTag
Depositing lab: Mark Howarth. Depositing organization: University of Oxford. Publication: SpyLigase peptide-peptide ligation polymerizes affibodies to enhance magnetic cancer cell capture. Fierer JO, Veggiani G, Howarth M. Proc Natl Acad Sci U S A. 2014 Mar 17. 10.1073/pnas.1315776111 PubMed 24639550.
Backbone
  Vector backbone: pET28a
  Backbone manufacturer: Novagen
  Backbone size w/o insert (bp): 5369
  Total vector size (bp): 5735
  Modifications to backbone: N/A
  Vector type: Bacterial Expression
Growth in bacteria
  Bacterial resistance: Kanamycin, 50 μg/mL
  Growth temperature: 37°C
  Growth strain: DH5alpha
  Copy number: High Copy
Gene/Insert
  Gene/Insert name: SUMO-KTag
  Species: Synthetic
  Insert size (bp): 366
  Mutation: none
  GenBank ID: KJ401122
  Promoter: T7
  Tag / fusion protein: His6 Tag (N terminal on insert)
  Cloning method: Restriction Enzyme; 5′ cloning site NcoI (not destroyed); 3′ cloning site HindIII (not destroyed)
  Sequencing primers: 5′ TAATACGACTCACTATAGGG; 3′ GCTAGTTATTGCTCAGCGG
Terms and licenses: Academic/Nonprofit Terms; Industry Terms: Not Available to Industry
Depositor comments: SpyLigase peptide-peptide ligation polymerizes affibodies to enhance magnetic cancer cell capture. Jacob O. Fierer, Gianluca Veggiani and Mark Howarth Transform plasmid into BL21(DE3)pLysS for expression.
How to cite: SUMO-KTag was a gift from Mark Howarth (Addgene plasmid # 51723 ; http://n2t.net/addgene:51723 ; RRID:Addgene_51723)
