[The description below was written by a language model from this plasmid's Addgene catalogue record.]
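Description:
SUMO-KTag is a bacterial expression plasmid built on the Novagen pET28a backbone, with a total size of about 5.7 kb. It is maintained in E. coli under kanamycin selection and is listed as high copy. No feature table accompanies the record, so the details of the backbone elements are not itemised. pET28a-type vectors generally carry a T7 promoter-driven expression cassette, so protein production requires a host that supplies T7 RNA polymerase. The depositor indicates a BL21(DE3)pLysS-type strain for expression, while a standard cloning strain is used for propagation.

The insert is a synthetic 366 bp open reading frame cloned between NcoI and HindIII, both of which are retained. It encodes a SUMO domain fused to KTag and carries an N-terminal His6 tag, which is typically used for nickel-affinity purification. Transcription is driven by the T7 promoter. KTag is a short peptide that can become covalently joined to SpyTag. The associated publication describes this reaction as peptide-peptide ligation mediated by SpyLigase, a system in which the ligase joins the two short tags. In this construct the SUMO domain acts as the protein partner displaying KTag, although the record does not spell out its exact role.

The stated purpose of the plasmid is to produce recombinant SUMO-KTag in bacteria as a substrate that can be covalently linked to SpyTag-bearing proteins. The associated work used SpyLigase ligation to polymerise affibodies for improved magnetic capture of cancer cells.
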