>Addgene plasmid #51723 | SUMO-KTag | depositor partial sequence | sequence record 79162 | SUMO-KTag
ATGGGTAGCAGCCATCACCATCATCATCACGGGAGCGATAGCGAAGTGAACCAGGAAGCGAAACCGGAAG
TTAAACCGGAAGTGAAACCGGAAACCCATATTAATCTGAAAGTTAGCGACGGCAGCAGCGAAATCTTTTT
TAAAATTAAAAAAACCACCCCGCTGCGTCGCCTGATGGAAGCCTTTGCGAAACGTCAGGGTAAAGAAATG
GATAGCCTGCGCTTTCTGTATGACGGCATCCGTATTCAGGCCGATCAGACCCCGGAAGACCTGGATATGG
AAGACAACGATATTATTGAAGCGCATCGCGAACAGATCGGTGGTGGCGCTACCCATATTAAATTCTCAAA
ACGTGATGGTTATTAA
