>Addgene plasmid #51723 | SUMO-KTag | addgene partial sequence | sequence record 81039 | T7 5'-TAATACGACTCACTATAGGG-3'
TCCCTCTAGAATAATTTTGTTTAACTTTAAGAAGGAGATATACCATGGGTAGCAGCCATCACCATCATCA
TCACGGGAGCGATAGCGAAGTGAACCAGGAAGCGAAACCGGAAGTTAAACCGGAAGTGAAACCGGAAACC
CATATTAATCTGAAAGTTAGCGACGGCAGCAGCGAAATCTTTTTTAAAATTAAAAAAACCACCCCGCTGC
GTCGCCTGATGGAAGCCTTTGCGAAACGTCAGGGTAAAGAAATGGATAGCCTGCGCTTTCTGTATGACGG
CATCCGTATTCAGGCCGATCAGACCCCGGAAGACCTGGATATGGAAGACAACGATATTATTGAAGCGCAT
CGCGAACAGATCGGTGGTGGCGCTACCCATATTAAATTCTCAAAACGTGATGGTTATTAAGCTTGCGGCC
GCACTCGAGCACCACCACCACCACCACTGAGATCCGGCTGCTAACAAAGCCCGAAAGGAAGCTGAGTTGG
CTGCTGCCACCGCTGAGCAATAACTAGCATAACCCCTTGGGGCCTCTAAACGGGTCTTGAGGGGTTTTTT
GCTGAAAGGAGGAACTATATCCGGATTGGCGAATGGG
[124 nt withheld, positions 598-721]
C
[91 nt withheld, positions 723-813]
A
[49 nt withheld, positions 815-863]
CCTTTGACGTTGGAGTCCACGTTCTTT
[37 nt withheld, positions 891-927]
ACCCTATCTCGGTCTATTCTTTTGATTTATAA
